Addgene plasmid #215188: Hv_HPT:pMYB60:Gus_introns
Purpose: Evaluating guard cell specific promotors in Barley
Depositing lab: Penny Hundleby. Depositing organization: John Innes Centre. Publication: A Promoter Collection for Cell-Targeted Analysis Within the Stomatal Complex. Nguyen TH, Krasauskas J, Nguyen TB, Noureen A, Smedley M, Christie JM, Harwood W, Blatt MR, Hundleby P. Plant Direct. 2025 Feb 12;9(2):e70045. doi: 10.1002/pld3.70045. eCollection 2025 Feb. PubMed 39943924.
Backbone
  Vector backbone: pAGM8031
  Backbone manufacturer: Sylvestre Marillonnet
  Backbone size w/o insert (bp): 5201
  Total vector size (bp): 11136
  Vector type: Plant Expression, Synthetic Biology
  Selectable markers: Hygromycin
Growth in bacteria
  Bacterial resistance: Spectinomycin, 50 μg/mL
  Growth temperature: 37°C
  Growth strain: DH5alpha
  Copy number: High Copy
Gene/Insert
  Gene/Insert name: MYB60 Transcription Factor
  Insert size (bp): 1327
  GenBank ID: AT1G08810
  Promoter: AtMYB60
  Cloning method: Golden Gate
  Sequencing primers: 5′ GTGGTGTAAACAAATTGACGC; 3′ GGATAAACCTTTTCACGCCC
Terms and licenses: Academic/Nonprofit Terms; Industry Terms: Not Available to Industry
How to cite: Hv_HPT:pMYB60:Gus_introns was a gift from Penny Hundleby (Addgene plasmid # 215188 ; http://n2t.net/addgene:215188 ; RRID:Addgene_215188)
