[The description below was written by a language model from this plasmid's Addgene catalogue record and pLannotate feature annotations shown in this document.]
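Description:
Hv_HPT:pMYB60:Gus_introns is an 11.1 kb binary T-DNA vector for plant transformation, assembled by Golden Gate cloning in the pAGM8031 backbone and intended for testing guard-cell-specific promoters in barley. Outside the T-DNA, the backbone carries two replication systems: a high-copy ColE1/pUC-type origin for E. coli, and the broad-host-range incP oriV with its trfA replication initiator, which allows maintenance in hosts such as Agrobacterium. Bacterial selection is by spectinomycin through the aadA adenylyltransferase gene. A short remnant of a gentamicin acetyltransferase gene and a class 1 integron promoter fragment sit just upstream of it. Nopaline-type left and right border repeats delimit the region transferred to the plant genome.

The T-DNA holds two transcription units. Next to the left border is the plant selection cassette: a CaMV 35S promoter, preceded by additional upstream CaMV sequence, followed by the TMV omega translational enhancer, a hygromycin phosphotransferase coding sequence interrupted by the castor bean catalase intron, and the CaMV polyadenylation signal. The intron should prevent functional expression in bacteria, so hygromycin resistance reflects expression in plant cells. Downstream is the reporter unit. The catalogue lists a 1.3 kb AtMYB60 promoter (Arabidopsis locus AT1G08810) as the insert. This is not annotated in the feature table but presumably occupies the unannotated gap before the reporter. It drives a β-glucuronidase (GUS) gene annotated as three segments, consistent with the introns in the construct's name, and ends in the NOS terminator. An attB1-like site lies just before the GUS coding sequence. Histochemical GUS staining of transformed plants would show whether this promoter confers guard-cell-restricted expression in a cereal.
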