Features (pLannotate 1.2.2; 21 found; start..end, strand, type, name):
     29..53      +  misc_feature   RB T-DNA repeat: right border repeat from nopaline C58 T-DNA
    150..781     +  rep_origin     oriV: incP origin of replication
    884..907     +  promoter       Pc promoter (fragment): intI1 (promoter lies within the coding sequence); class 1 integron promoter
   1083..1139    +  CDS            GmR (fragment): gentamycin acetyltransferase; aacC1; confers resistance to gentamycin
   1150..1937    +  CDS            SmR (fragment): aminoglycoside adenylyltransferase (Murphy, 1985); aadA; confers resistance to spectinomycin and streptomycin
   2278..2866    +  rep_origin     ori: high-copy-number ColE1/pMB1/pBR322/pUC origin of replication
   3202..4347    +  CDS            trfA: TRFA_ECOLX - Experimental evidence at protein level: Swiss-Prot protein existence level 1. Also involved in plasmid copy number control, promoting intermolecular coupling of protein bound iterons at oriV, which inhibits replication initiation. From Escherichia coli.
   4496..4520    +  misc_feature   LB T-DNA repeat: left border repeat from nopaline C58 T-DNA
   4617..5423    +  CDS            IBMP_CAMVB (fragment): Experimental evidence at protein level: Swiss-Prot protein existence level 1. Enhances the ribosomal termination-reinitiation event leading to the translation of major open reading frames on the polycistronic viral RNAs. From Cauliflower mosaic virus (strain Bari 1) (CaMV).
   5607..5952    +  promoter       CaMV 35S promoter: strong constitutive promoter from cauliflower mosaic virus
   5904..5950    +  promoter       minimal CaMV 35S promoter: minimal 35S promoter from cauliflower mosaic virus
   5981..6034    +  misc_feature   TMV Ω: translational enhancer from the tobacco mosaic virus 5'-leader sequence (Gallie et al., 1988)
   6043..6381    +  CDS            HygR (fragment): aminoglycoside phosphotransferase from E. coli; aph(4)-Ia; confers resistance to hygromycin
   6382..6571    +  intron         cat1 intron: castor bean catalase intron, modified
   6566..7258    +  CDS            HygR (fragment): aminoglycoside phosphotransferase from E. coli confers resistance to hygromycin
   7293..7467    +  polyA_signal   CaMV poly(A) signal: cauliflower mosaic virus polyadenylation signal
   8791..8815    +  protein_bind   attB1: mutant version of attB; recombination site for the Gateway® BP reaction BP Clonase™
   8834..9067    +  CDS            GUS (fragment): β-glucuronidase; uidA (or gusA) from E. coli
   9149..9535    +  CDS            GUS (fragment): β-glucuronidase; uidA (or gusA) from E. coli
   9635..10834   +  CDS            GUS (fragment): β-glucuronidase; uidA (or gusA) from E. coli
  10847..11099   +  terminator     NOS terminator: nopaline synthase terminator and poly(A) signal
>Addgene plasmid #215188 | Hv_HPT:pMYB60:Gus_introns | addgene full sequence | sequence record 468577 | Addgene NGS Result
GAAGTGATCCGTTTAAACTATCAGTGTTTGACAGGATATATTGGCGGGTAAACCTAAGAGAAAAGAGCGT
TTATTAGAATAATCGGATATTTAAAAGGGCGTGAAAAGGTTTATCCGTTCGTCCATTTGTATGTGCCAGC
CGCCTTTGCGACGCTCACCGGGCTGGTTGCCCTCGCCGCTGGGCTGGCGGCCGTCTATGGCCCTGCAAAC
GCGCCAGAAACGCCGTCGAAGCCGTGTGCGAGACACCGCGGCCGCCGGCGTTGTGGATACCTCGCGGAAA
ACTTGGCCCTCACTGACAGATGAGGGGCGGACGTTGACACTTGAGGGGCCGACTCACCCGGCGCGGCGTT
GACAGATGAGGGGCAGGCTCGATTTCGGCCGGCGACGTGGAGCTGGCCAGCCTCGCAAATCGGCGAAAAC
GCCTGATTTTACGCGAGTTTCCCACAGATGATGTGGACAAGCCTGGGGATAAGTGCCCTGCGGTATTGAC
ACTTGAGGGGCGCGACTACTGACAGATGAGGGGCGCGATCCTTGACACTTGAGGGGCAGAGTGCTGACAG
ATGAGGGGCGCACCTATTGACATTTGAGGGGCTGTCCACAGGCAGAAAATCCAGCATTTGCAAGGGTTTC
CGCCCGTTTTTCGGCCACCGCTAACCTGTCTTTTAACCTGCTTTTAAACCAATATTTATAAACCTTGTTT
TTAACCAGGGCTGCGCCCTGTGCGCGTGACCGCGCACGCCGAAGGGGGGTGCCCCCCCTTCTCGAACCCT
CCCGGCCCGCTAACGCGGGCCTCCCATCCCCCCAGGGGCTGCGCCCCTCGGCCGCGAACGGCCTCACCCC
AAAAATGGCAGCGCTGGCCAATTCCCGAGGCACGAACCCAGTGGACATAAGCCTGTTCGGTTCGTAAGCT
GTAATGCAAGTAGCGTATGCGCTCACGCAACTGGTCCAGAACCTTGACCGAACGCAGCGGTGGTAACGGC
GCAGTGGCGGTTTTCATGGCTTGTTATGACTGTTTTTTTGGGGTACAGTCTATGCCTCGGGCATCCAAGC
AGCAAGCGCGTTACGCCGTGGGTCGATGTTTGATGTTATGGAGCAGCAACGATGTTACGCAGCAGGGCAG
TCGCCCTAAAACAAAGTTAAACATCATGGGGGAAGCGGTGATCGCCGAAGTATCGACTCAACTATCAGAG
GTAGTTGGCGTCATCGAGCGCCATCTCGAACCGACGTTGCTGGCCGTACATTTGTACGGCTCCGCAGTGG
ATGGCGGCCTGAAGCCACACAGCGATATTGATTTGCTGGTTACGGTGACCGTAAGGCTTGATGAAACAAC
GCGGCGAGCTTTGATCAACGACCTTTTGGAAACTTCGGCTTCCCCTGGAGAGAGCGAGATTCTCCGCGCT
GTAGAAGTCACCATTGTTGTGCACGACGACATCATTCCGTGGCGTTATCCAGCTAAGCGCGAACTGCAAT
TTGGAGAATGGCAGCGCAATGACATTCTTGCAGGTATCTTCGAGCCAGCCACGATCGACATTGATCTGGC
TATCTTGCTGACAAAAGCAAGAGAACATAGCGTTGCCTTGGTAGGTCCAGCGGCGGAGGAACTCTTTGAT
CCGGTTCCTGAACAGGATCTATTTGAGGCGCTAAATGAAACCTTAACGCTATGGAACTCGCCGCCCGACT
GGGCTGGCGATGAGCGAAATGTAGTGCTTACGTTGTCCCGCATTTGGTACAGCGCAGTAACCGGCAAAAT
CGCGCCGAAGGATGTCGCTGCCGACTGGGCAATGGAGCGCCTGCCGGCCCAGTATCAGCCCGTCATACTT
GAAGCTAGACAGGCTTATCTTGGACAAGAAGAAGATCGCTTGGCCTCGCGCGCAGATCAGTTGGAAGAAT
TTGTCCATTACGTGAAAGGCGAGATCACCAAGGTAGTCGGCAAATAATGTCTAGCTAGAAATTCGTTCAA
GCCGACGCCGCTTCGCGGCGCGGCTTAACTCAAGCGTTAGATGCACTAAGCACATAATTGCTCACAGCCA
AACTATCAGGTCAAGTCTGCTTTTATTATTTTTAAGCGTGCATAATAAGCCCTACACAAATTGGGAGATA
TATCATGCTGTCAGACCAAGTTTACTCATATATACTTTAGATTGATTTAAAACTTCATTTTTAATTTAAA
AGGATCTAGGTGAAGATCCTTTTTGATAATCTCATGACCAAAATCCCTTAACGTGAGTTTTCGTTCCACT
GAGCGTCAGACCCCGTAGAAAAGATCAAAGGATCTTCTTGAGATCCTTTTTTTCTGCGCGTAATCTGCTG
CTTGCAAACAAAAAAACCACCGCTACCAGCGGTGGTTTGTTTGCCGGATCAAGAGCTACCAACTCTTTTT
CCGAAGGTAACTGGCTTCAGCAGAGCGCAGATACCAAATACTGTTCTTCTAGTGTAGCCGTAGTTAGGCC
ACCACTTCAAGAACTCTGTAGCACCGCCTACATACCTCGCTCTGCTAATCCTGTTACCAGTGGCTGCTGC
CAGTGGCGATAAGTCGTGTCTTACCGGGTTGGACTCAAGACGATAGTTACCGGATAAGGCGCAGCGGTCG
GGCTGAACGGGGGGTTCGTGCACACAGCCCAGCTTGGAGCGAACGACCTACACCGAACTGAGATACCTAC
AGCGTGAGCTATGAGAAAGCGCCACGCTTCCCGAAGGGAGAAAGGCGGACAGGTATCCGGTAAGCGGCAG
GGTCGGAACAGGAGAGCGCACGAGGGAGCTTCCAGGGGGAAACGCCTGGTATCTTTATAGTCCTGTCGGG
TTTCGCCACCTCTGACTTGAGCGTCGATTTTTGTGATGCTCGTCAGGGGGGCGGAGCCTATGGAAAAACG
CCAGCAACGCGGCCTTTTTACGGTTCCTGGCAGATCCTAGATGTGGCGCAACGATGCCGGCGACAAGCAG
GAGCGCACCGACTTCTTCCGCATCAAGTGTTTTGGCTCTCAGGCCGAGGCCCACGGCAAGTATTTGGGCA
AGGGGTCGCTGGTATTCGTGCAGGGCAAGATTCGGAATACCAAGTACGAGAAGGACGGCCAGACGGTCTA
CGGGACCGACTTCATTGCCGATAAGGTGGATTATCTGGACACCAAGGCACCAGGCGGGTCAAATCAGGAA
TAAGGGCACATTGCCCCGGCGTGAGTCGGGGCAATCCCGCAAGGAGGGTGAATGAATCGGACGTTTGACC
GGAAGGCATACAGGCAAGAACTGATCGACGCGGGGTTTTCCGCCGAGGATGCCGAAACCATCGCAAGCCG
CACCGTCATGCGTGCGCCCCGCGAAACCTTCCAGTCCGTCGGCTCGATGGTCCAGCAAGCTACGGCCAAG
ATCGAGCGCGACAGCGTGCAACTGGCTCCCCCTGCCCTGCCCGCGCCATCGGCCGCCGTGGAGCGTTCGC
GTCGTCTTGAACAGGAGGCGGCAGGTTTGGCGAAGTCGATGACCATCGACACGCGAGGAACTATGACGAC
CAAGAAGCGAAAAACCGCCGGCGAGGACCTGGCAAAACAGGTCAGCGAGGCCAAGCAGGCCGCGTTGCTG
AAACACACGAAGCAGCAGATCAAGGAAATGCAGCTTTCCTTGTTCGATATTGCGCCGTGGCCGGACACGA
TGCGAGCGATGCCAAACGACACGGCCCGCTCTGCCCTGTTCACCACGCGCAACAAGAAAATCCCGCGCGA
GGCGCTGCAAAACAAGGTCATTTTCCACGTCAACAAGGACGTGAAGATCACCTACACCGGCGTCGAGCTG
CGGGCCGACGATGACGAACTGGTGTGGCAGCAGGTGTTGGAGTACGCGAAGCGCACCCCTATCGGCGAGC
CGATCACCTTCACGTTCTACGAGCTTTGCCAGGACCTGGGCTGGTCGATCAATGGCCGGTATTACACGAA
GGCCGAGGAATGCCTGTCGCGCCTACAGGCGACGGCGATGGGCTTCACGTCCGACCGCGTTGGGCACCTG
GAATCGGTGTCGCTGCTGCACCGCTTCCGCGTCCTGGACCGTGGCAAGAAAACGTCCCGTTGCCAGGTCC
TGATCGACGAGGAAATCGTCGTGCTGTTTGCTGGCGACCACTACACGAAATTCATATGGGAGAAGTACCG
CAAGCTGTCGCCGACGGCCCGACGGATGTTCGACTATTTCAGCTCGCACCGGGAGCCGTACCCGCTCAAG
CTGGAAACCTTCCGCCTCATGTGCGGATCGGATTCCACCCGCGTGAAGAAGTGGCGCGAGCAGGTCGGCG
AAGCCTGCGAAGAGTTGCGAGGCAGCGGCCTGGTGGAACACGCCTGGGTCAATGATGACCTGGTGCATTG
CAAACGCTAGGGCCTTGTGGGGTCAGTTCCGGCTGGGGGTTCAGCAGCCCCTGCTCGGATCTGTTGGACC
GGACAGTAGTCATGGTTGATGGGCTGCCTGTATCGAGTGGTGATTTTGTGCCGAGCTGCCGGTCGGGGAG
CTGTTGGCTGGCTGGTGGCAGGATATATTGTGGTGTAAACAAATTGACGCTTAGACAACTTAATAACACA
TTGCGGACGTTTTTAATGTACTGGGGTTGAACACTCTGTGGGTCTCATGCCGAATTCGGATCCGGAGGAA
TTCCAATCCCACAAAAATCTGAGCTTAACAGCACAGTTGCTCCTCTCAGAGCAGAATCGGGTATTCAACA
CCCTCATATCAACTACTACGTTGTGTATAACGGTCCACATGCCGGTATATACGATGACTGGGGTTGTACA
AAGGCGGCAACAAACGGCGTTCCCGGAGTTGCACACAAGAAATTTGCCACTATTACAGAGGCAAGAGCAG
CAGCTGACGCGTACACAACAAGTCAGCAAACAGACAGGTTGAACTTCATCCCCAAAGGAGAAGCTCAACT
CAAGCCCAAGAGCTTTGCTAAGGCCCTAACAAGCCCACCAAAGCAAAAAGCCCACTGGCTCACGCTAGGA
ACCAAAAGGCCCAGCAGTGATCCAGCCCCAAAAGAGATCTCCTTTGCCCCGGAGATTACAATGGACGATT
TCCTCTATCTTTACGATCTAGGAAGGAAGTTCGAAGGTGAAGGTGACGACACTATGTTCACCACTGATAA
TGAGAAGGTTAGCCTCTTCAATTTCAGAAAGAATGCTGACCCACAGATGGTTAGAGAGGCCTACGCAGCA
AGTCTCATCAAGACGATCTACCCGAGTAACAATCTCCAGGAGATCAAATACCTTCCCAAGAAGGTTAAAG
ATGCAGTCAAAAGATTCAGGACTAATTGCATCAAGAACACAGAGAAAGACATATTTCTCAAGATCAGAAG
TACTATTCCAGTATGGACGATTCAAGGCTTGCTTCATAAACCAAGGCAAGTAATAGAGATTGGAGTCTCT
AAAAAGGTAGTTCCTACTGAATCTAAGGCCATGCATGGAGTCTAAGATTCAAATCGAGGATCTAACAGAA
CTCGCCGTCAAGACTGGCGAACAGTTCATACAGAGTCTTTTACGACTCAATGACAAGAAGAAAATCTTCG
TCAACATGGTGGAGCACGACACTCTGGTCTACTCCAAAAATGTCAAAGATACAGTCTCAGAAGATCAAAG
GGCTATTGAGACTTTTCAACAAAGGATAATTTCGGGAAACCTCCTCGGATTCCATTGCCCAGCTATCTGT
CACTTCATCGAAAGGACAGTAGAAAAGGAAGGTGGCTCCTACAAATGCCATCATTGCGATAAAGGAAAGG
CTATCATTCAAGATCTCTCTGCCGACAGTGGTCCCAAAGATGGACCCCCACCCACGAGGAGCATCGTGGA
AAAAGAAGAGGTTCCAACCACGTCTACAAAGCAAGTGGATTGATGTGACATCTCCACTGACGTAAGGGAT
GACGCACAATCCCACTATCCTTCGCAAGACCCTTCCTCTATATAAGGAAGTTCATTTCATTTGGAGAGGA
CACGCTCGAGTATAAGAGCTCATTTTTACAACAATTACCAACAACAACAAACAACAAACAACATTACAAT
TACATTTACAATTATCGATACAATGAAAAAGCCTGAACTCACCGCGACGTCTGTCGAGAAGTTTCTGATC
GAAAAGTTCGACAGCGTCTCCGACCTGATGCAGCTCTCGGAGGGCGAAGAATCTCGTGCTTTCAGCTTCG
ATGTAGGAGGGCGTGGATATGTCCTGCGGGTAAATAGCTGCGCCGATGGTTTCTACAAAGATCGTTATGT
TTATCGGCACTTTGCATCGGCCGCGCTCCCGATTCCGGAAGTGCTTGACATTGGGGAATTCAGCGAGAGC
CTGACCTATTGCATCTCCCGCCGTGCACAGGGTGTCACGTTGCAAGACCTGCCTGAAACCGAACTGCCCG
CTGTTCTGCAGGTAAATTTCTAGTTTTTCTCCTTCATTTTCTTGGTTAGGACCCTTTTCTCTTTTTATTT
TTTTGAGCTTTGATCTTTCTTTAAACTGATCTATTTTTTAATTGATTGGTTATGGTGTAAATATTACATA
GCTTTAACTGATAATCTGATTACTTTATTTCGTGTGTCTATGATGATGATGATAACTGCAGCCGGTCGCG
GAGGCCATGGATGCGATCGCTGCGGCCGATCTTAGCCAGACGAGCGGGTTCGGCCCATTCGGACCGCAAG
GAATCGGTCAATACACTACATGGCGTGATTTCATATGCGCGATTGCTGATCCCCATGTGTATCACTGGCA
AACTGTGATGGACGACACCGTCAGTGCGTCCGTCGCGCAGGCTCTCGATGAGCTGATGCTTTGGGCCGAG
GACTGCCCCGAAGTCCGGCACCTCGTGCACGCGGATTTCGGCTCCAACAATGTCCTGACGGACAATGGCC
GCATAACAGCGGTCATTGACTGGAGCGAGGCGATGTTCGGGGATTCCCAATACGAGGTCGCCAACATCTT
CTTCTGGAGGCCGTGGTTGGCTTGTATGGAGCAGCAGACGCGCTACTTCGAGCGGAGGCATCCGGAGCTT
GCAGGATCGCCGCGGCTCCGGGCGTATATGCTCCGCATTGGTCTTGACCAACTCTATCAGAGCTTGGTTG
ACGGCAATTTCGATGATGCAGCTTGGGCGCAGGGTCGATGCGACGCAATCGTCCGATCCGGAGCCGGGAC
TGTCGGGCGTACACAAATCGCCCGCAGAAGCGCGGCCGTCTGGACCGATGGCTGTGTAGAAGTACTCGCC
GATAGTGGAAACCGACGCCCCAGCACTCGTCCGAGGGCAAAGGAATAGGCTTCTCTAGCTAGAGTCGATC
GACAAGCTCGAGTTTCTCCATAATAATGTGTGAGTAGTTCCCAGATAAGGGAATTAGGGTTCCTATAGGG
TTTCGCTCATGTGTTGAGCATATAAGAAACCCTTAGTATGTATTTGTATTTGTAAAATACTTCTATCAAT
AAAATTTCTAATTCCTAAAACCAAAATCCAGTACTAAAATCCAGATCGCTGCAAGAATTCAAGCTTGGAG
CACAAGGACACAAGGACATATGGTATGATGATATGCTTTGTTTCTCTGCTTCTCTTACTAATTTGAAGCT
GTTGGATTGATTTGTCTCTTCTTACGTCCCCTTCTTTTTTTTTTCGTTTTCTTTTGTCGCATAGACCAGG
CAGGGGCTAGGGCCTAGTGATGGGTATTGGCCCAATACTATTGGGTTATTTGCCTGGTTTATTATTTCGA
TTTTAGGTTAATTCAATTTTAAGAATACGTAGATTTGTTTGGTTTAGTTTGGTTTGGTTGCACTAAGTTC
GGTTTTACATAAATAGAATCTAACACTACTAATTGTTATACGTAAAATACAACAACAATAACAGATTTTT
CGTTTCAATTTTCGTTTAAGAGGGTAGACATTTTGGTTTGGTTTGGTTCATTTTTTTTTTCCCTTTCAAA
TTCACATCCTTCACGTAGATGACAAAATAAAGAAAAACATGAATGAAAGTTGTAACTTGTAAGCATCAAC
ATGGAAATCATATCACAAAGAACACAAATCTAACTAATGGGCCTTTTCACATATTGGTATAATTATAAGC
TGTAAGAATATTAGTTAAACAGAGGCAACGAGAGATGCGTGATATATGAAAAGTTGAAAACAAAAGACAT
GGATCTAAAGAGTCAAGCAAAATGTAATATCTTTTTTTCTTCTAAACTTGAGGATGTCCAAGTTGCAGTG
AATGATTCCCTTTAATCATGGAGAAATTCAATGAAATAATTGTGTTTCTTCCCACACTTTATCTTTATTT
ATTTTCTTACCACAATTACAACTATTATCACAAAAATGAAAGTAACATAGCTTGTGACTCTTCTTCCATT
TATGAGTTGATTATCACTATATTTATAAGTAATTACCAACGAATGTTCCAAATTAAGCAAAATATTGTAA
TCGATACACTATGTATTCATCTACAATATGTTAACGAGCTCCTTTTATGGAAATATTTCGATTGAAAAAA
CATTTGATGGATCGTTCACTAAATAAATAATCCAGTAACGTTTTCTTAAGGGAGATATACATATTCGTGT
GGAGATCAACATATCTTCGTTAATTGACTACGCAAAATAGTTAATGGAAAAGGCAGAGTGACTCGTGAGC
TTGGCAGATCCAAAAGAGGTTGTCAAGAAAAAGCAGATTTAAAAGTTCTTCCCTCTTCTTTAAGTCACCC
ATTAATTTCACATATATGTACATACATGTTGCATTTAACTCATATACATACATATTCTCACATCTATAAA
GAGAGCATAAGACTCAGAGAGATCTAGAACTAGTGATATCACAAGTTTGTACAAAAAAGCAGGCTTAAAT
GGGTCAGTCCCTTATGTTACGTCCTGTAGAAACCCCAACCCGTGAAATCAAAAAACTCGACGGCCTGTGG
GCATTCAGTCTGGATCGCGAAAACTGTGGAATTGATCAGCGTTGGTGGGAAAGCGCGTTACAAGAAAGCC
GGGCAATTGCTGTGCCAGGCAGTTTTAACGATCAGTTCGCCGATGCAGATATTCGTAATTATGCGGGCAA
CGTCTGGTATCAGCGCGAAGTCTTTATACCGAAAGGTAAGTCTTACTCTCTCTTTTTTGGTCTGTATTTT
TAATTTTTTGAAGTATACTATTTGTACTGACGCTAATAATCTTTTTTCAGGTTGGGCAGGCCAGCGTATC
GTGCTGCGTTTCGATGCGGTCACTCATTACGGCAAAGTGTGGGTCAATAATCAGGAAGTGATGGAGCATC
AGGGCGGCTATACGCCATTTGAAGCCGATGTCACGCCGTATGTTATTGCCGGGAAAAGTGTACGTATCAC
CGTTTGTGTGAACAACGAACTGAACTGGCAGACTATCCCGCCGGGAATGGTGATTACCGACGAAAACGGC
AAGAAAAAGCAGTCTTACTTCCATGATTTCTTTAACTATGCCGGAATCCATCGCAGCGTAATGCTCTACA
CCACGCCGAACACCTGGGTGGACGATATCACCGTGGTGACGCATGTCGCGCAAGACTGTAACCACGCGTC
TGTTGACTGGCAGGTACTTCATGCTTCAACGTGTAACTTAAGAGATACTGTGTGAAATTTTATATTTCCA
TACATTTGCTTGACCTTTGCTTTTTGTCAATTTTTTTCCCCTTACAGGTGGTGGCCAATGGTGATGTCAG
CGTTGAACTGCGTGATGCGGATCAACAGGTGGTTGCAACTGGACAAGGCACTAGCGGGACTTTGCAAGTG
GTGAATCCGCACCTCTGGCAACCGGGTGAAGGTTATCTCTATGAACTGTGCGTCACAGCCAAAAGCCAGA
CAGAGTGTGATATCTACCCGCTTCGCGTCGGCATCCGGTCAGTGGCAGTGAAGGGCGAACAGTTCCTGAT
TAACCACAAACCGTTCTACTTTACTGGCTTTGGTCGTCATGAAGATGCGGACTTGCGTGGCAAAGGATTC
GATAACGTGCTGATGGTGCACGACCACGCATTAATGGACTGGATTGGGGCCAACTCCTACCGTACCTCGC
ATTACCCTTACGCTGAAGAGATGCTCGACTGGGCAGATGAACATGGCATCGTGGTGATTGATGAAACTGC
TGCTGTCGGCTTTAACCTCTCTTTAGGCATTGGTTTCGAAGCGGGCAACAAGCCGAAAGAACTGTACAGC
GAAGAGGCAGTCAACGGGGAAACTCAGCAAGCGCACTTACAGGCGATTAAAGAGCTGATAGCGCGTGACA
AAAACCACCCAAGCGTGGTGATGTGGAGTATTGCCAACGAACCGGATACCCGTCCGCAAGGTGCACGGGA
ATATTTCGCGCCACTGGCGGAAGCAACGCGTAAACTCGACCCGACGCGTCCGATCACCTGCGTCAATGTA
ATGTTCTGCGACGCTCACACCGATACCATCAGCGATCTCTTTGATGTGCTGTGCCTGAACCGTTATTACG
GATGGTATGTCCAAAGCGGCGATTTGGAAACGGCAGAGAAGGTACTGGAAAAAGAACTTCTGGCCTGGCA
GGAGAAACTGCATCAGCCGATTATCATCACCGAATACGGCGTGGATACGTTAGCCGGGCTGCACTCAATG
TACACCGACATGTGGAGTGAAGAGTATCAGTGTGCATGGCTGGATATGTATCACCGCGTCTTTGATCGCG
TCAGCGCCGTCGTCGGTGAACAGGTATGGAATTTCGCCGATTTTGCGACCTCGCAAGGCATATTGCGCGT
TGGCGGTAACAAGAAAGGGATCTTCACTCGCGACCGCAAACCGAAGTCGGCGGCTTTTCTGCTGCAAAAA
CGCTGGACTGGCATGAACTTCGGTGAAAAACCGCAGCAGGGAGGCAAACAATGAGCTTGTCAAGCAGATC
GTTCAAACATTTGGCAATAAAGTTTCTTAAGATTGAATCCTGTTGCCGGTCTTGCGATGATTATCATATA
ATTTCTGTTGAATTACGTTAAGCATGTAATAATTAACATGTAATGCATGACGTTATTTATGAGATGGGTT
TTTATGATTAGAGTCCCGCAATTATACATTTAATACGCGATAGAAAACAAAATATAGCGCGCAAACTAGG
ATAAATTATCGCGCGCGGTGTCATCTATGTTACTAGATCGACGCTACTAGAGGATGCACATGTGACCGAG
GGACAC
